>Addgene plasmid #23415 | pDONR223-IPPK | depositor partial sequence | sequence record 10943 | Author sequence
ATGGAAGAGGGGAAGATGGACGAGAATGAATGGGGGTACCACGGAGAGGGCAATAAGAGCCTGGTGGTGG
CCCACGCGCAGCGCTGCGTCGTGCTGCGGTTTCTGAAGTTTCCTCCAAATAGGAAGAAGACCTCGGAAGA
GATATTTCAACACCTGCAGAACATAGTGGACTTTGGGAAAAATGTCATGAAGGAGTTTTTGGGGGAGAAC
TATGTTCATTATGGGGAGGTCGTTCAGCTACCTTTAGAGTTTGTGAAACAGCTTTGTTTAAAGATACAAT
CTGAAAGACCAGAGTCTCGCTGTGACAAGGACCTGGATACTCTCAGTGGTTACGCTATGTGCCTTCCTAA
TTTAACCAGACTCCAAACCTACCGCTTTGCAGAGCACCGGCCGATTCTGTGTGTAGAGATTAAGCCAAAA
TGTGGGTTTATTCCTTTCTCGAGTGATGTCACGCATGAGATGAAGCATAAGGTCTGTCGATACTGCATGC
ACCAGCACCTCAAGGTAGCAACTGGGAAGTGGAAGCAGATCAGCAAATACTGTCCCCTTGATCTCTACTC
AGGAAACAAACAGAGAATGCACTTTGCCTTGAAGAGTTTGCTGCAGGAGGCACAGAACAACTTGAAGATA
TTTAAGAATGGTGAGCTGATTTACGGCTGCAAAGATGCCCGGAGCCCCGTGGCTGACTGGAGCGAGCTTG
CACACCACCTGAAGCCGTTCTTCTTCCCTTCCAACGGCCTGGCCAGTGGGCCCCACTGCACAAGGGCTGT
GATCAGGGAGCTGGTGCACGTGATCACACGGGTGCTGCTGAGTGGCTCGGACAAGGGCCGGGCAGGCACC
CTGAGTCCGGGGCTCGGGCCTCAGGGCCCGCGAGTCTGCGAAGCCAGCCCTTTCAGTAGGAGCCTTCGCT
GCCAAGGAAAAAACACCCCAGAGCGCTCGGGGTTACCGAAGGGCTGTCTTCTGTACAAAACCCTCCAGGT
GCAGATGTTGGACCTGCTGGACATCGAAGGCCTCTACCCTCTGTACAACCGGGTTGAGCGATACCTGGAA
GAGTTTCCCGAGGAGAGAAAAACCTTACAAATAGATGGGCCTTATGATGAAGCATTTTACCAGAAGCTGC
TTGACCTTTCCACTGAGGATGACGGGACAGTGGCCTTCGCGCTAACGAAGGTGCAGCAGTACCGCGTCGC
CATGACTGCCAAGGACTGCTCCATCATGATTGCACTGTCTCCCTGTCTGCAGGATGCCAGCTCTGATCAA
AGGCCTGTCGTCCCTTCATCGAGGTCCAGGTTTGCCTTTTCCGTGTCTGTGCTGGACCTTGACCTCAAGC
CCTACGAGAGCATTCCCCATCAGTATAAACTGGACGGCAAGATCGTCAACTATTATTCAAAGACTGTACG
TGCCAAAGACAACGCCGTGATGTCGACTCGGTTCAAGGAAAGCGAAGATTGCACATTAGTTCTCCACAAG
GTCTTG
