>Addgene plasmid #23415 | pDONR223-IPPK | addgene partial sequence | sequence record 29192 | 23415 with M13pUC-fwd
ATAATGATTTTATTTTGACTGATAGTGACCTGTTCGTTGCAACAAATTGATGAGCAATGCTTTTTTATAA
TGCCAACTTTGTACAAAAAAGTTGGCACCATGGAAGAGGGGAAGATGGACGAGAATGAATGGGGGTACCA
CGGAGAGGGCAATAAGAGCCTGGTGGTGGCCCACGCGCAGCGCTGCGTCGTGCTGCGGTTTCTGAAGTTT
CCTCCAAATAGGAAGAAGACCTCGGAAGAGATATTTCAACACCTGCAGAACATAGTGGACTTTGGGAAAA
ATGTCATGAAGGAGTTTTTGGGGGAGAACTATGTTCATTATGGGGAGGTCGTTCAGCTACCTTTAGAGTT
TGTGAAACAGCTTTGTTTAAAGATACAATCTGAAAGACCAGAGTCTCGCTGTGACAAGGACCTGGATACT
CTCAGTGGTTACGCTATGTGCCTTCCTAATTTAACCAGACTCCAAACCTACCGCTTTGCAGAGCACCGGC
CGATTCTGTGTGTAGAGATTAAGCCAAAATGTGGGTTTATTCCTTTCTCGAGTGATGTCACGCATGAGAT
GAAGCATAAGGTCTGTCGATACTGCATGCACCAGCACCTCAAGG
