[The description below was written by a language model from this plasmid's Addgene catalogue record.]
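Description:
pDONR223-IPPK is a Gateway entry-type clone built in the pDONR223 donor vector backbone (Invitrogen, about 5.0 kb without insert). It carries the human IPPK open reading frame, which encodes inositol 1,3,4,5,6-pentakisphosphate 2-kinase (also known as IP5K, IPK1 or INSP5K2). The insert is recorded as 1476 bp and was introduced by Gateway recombination cloning. The plasmid is maintained in E. coli as a high-copy construct under spectinomycin selection. No feature table is supplied, so details such as the origin of replication and the exact recombination sites flanking the ORF are not stated in the record. In Gateway clones of this kind the ORF normally sits between att sites that allow it to be transferred by recombination. The M13 forward and reverse primer sites listed for sequencing flank the insert.

The ORF was deliberately cloned without a stop codon. After recombination into a destination vector, it can therefore be read through into a C-terminal epitope tag of choice, with the stop codon supplied by that vector. The record lists no promoter for expressing the ORF, and the depositors state that the plasmid should not be used directly for transfection; it serves as a shuttle and storage clone. They point to a set of four companion lentiviral destination vectors (pLX301 to pLX304), obtained separately, for expressing these ORFs in mammalian cells. The clone is part of a kit of such ORF plasmids and is linked to a study of resistance to RAF inhibition through reactivation of the MAP kinase pathway, which suggests use in ORF overexpression experiments.
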