Addgene plasmid #23415: pDONR223-IPPK
Depositing lab: William Hahn & David Root. Depositing organization: Dana-Farber Cancer Institute. Publication: COT drives resistance to RAF inhibition through MAP kinase pathway reactivation. Johannessen CM, Boehm JS, Kim SY, Thomas SR, Wardwell L, Johnson LA, Emery CM, Stransky N, Cogdill AP, Barretina J, Caponigro G, Hieronymus H, Murray RR, Salehi-Ashtiani K, Hill DE, Vidal M, Zhao JJ, Yang X, Alkan O, Kim S, Harris JL, Wilson CJ, Myer VE, Finan PM, Root DE, Roberts TM, Golub T, Flaherty KT, Dummer R, Weber BL, Sellers WR, Schlegel R, Wargo JA, Hahn WC, Garraway LA. Nature. 2010 Dec 16;468(7326):968-72. doi: 10.1038/nature09627 PubMed 21107320.
Backbone
  Vector backbone: pDONR223
  Backbone manufacturer: Invitrogen
  Backbone size w/o insert (bp): 5005
  Vector type: Gateway Donor vector
Growth in bacteria
  Bacterial resistance: Spectinomycin, 50 μg/mL
  Growth temperature: 37°C
  Growth strain: DH5alpha
  Copy number: High Copy
Gene/Insert
  Gene/Insert name: IPPK (alt name: inositol 1,3,4,5,6-pentakisphosphate 2-kinase;IPPK)
  Species: H. sapiens (human)
  Insert size (bp): 1476
  Entrez Gene: IPPK (a.k.a. IP5K, IPK1, C9orf12, INSP5K2, FLJ13163, KIAA0699, bA476B13.1)
  Cloning method: Gateway Cloning
  Sequencing primers: 5′ M13pUC-fwd; 3′ M13rev
Terms and licenses: Academic/Nonprofit Terms; Industry Terms: Not Available to Industry
Depositor comments: The ORF has no Stop codon. This design enables easy recombination into a destination vector to add an epitope tag of choice and Stop codon to the ORF. Do NOT use this plasmid directly for transfections. A set of 4 custom lentiviral vectors is available ( pLX301 (http://www.addgene.org/25895/) , pLX302 (http://www.addgene.org/25896/) , pLX303 (http://www.addgene.org/25897/) , pLX304 (http://www.addgene.org/25890/) ) to be used to express these ORFs in mammalian cells. These plasmids are not included in the kit and must be ordered separately.
How to cite: pDONR223-IPPK was a gift from William Hahn & David Root (Addgene plasmid # 23415 ; http://n2t.net/addgene:23415 ; RRID:Addgene_23415)
